Addgene plasmid #36469: Hox D4a
Depositing lab: Robert Ho. Depositing organization: University of Chicago. Publication: Zebrafish hox genes: genomic organization and modified colinear expression patterns in the trunk. Prince VE, Joly L, Ekker M, Ho RK. Development. 1998 Feb . 125(3):407-20. PubMed 9425136.
Backbone
  Vector backbone: pGEM-T
  Backbone manufacturer: Promega
  Backbone size w/o insert (bp): 3000
  Vector type: Bacterial Expression ; Riboprobe Synthesis
Growth in bacteria
  Bacterial resistance: Ampicillin, 100 μg/mL
  Growth temperature: 37°C
  Growth strain: DH5alpha
  Copy number: Unknown
Gene/Insert
  Gene/Insert name: Hox D4a (alt names: homeobox D4a; RP71-78H1.3; hoxd4)
  Species: D. rerio (zebrafish)
  Mutation: Q100H, A101T, G125C and R189W
  GenBank ID: 30329
  Entrez Gene: hoxd4a (a.k.a. RP71-78H1.3, etID309823.9, etID37000.9, fb36c05, hoxd4, wu:fb36c05)
  Cloning method: Restriction Enzyme; 5′ cloning site EcoRI (not destroyed); 3′ cloning site None (not destroyed)
  Sequencing primers: 5′ Sp6
Terms and licenses: Academic/Nonprofit Terms; Industry Terms: Not Available to Industry
Depositor comments: Please note that Addgene's sequencing results indicate the Hox D4a insert in this plasmid has Q100H, A101T, G125C and R189W mutations when compared to GenBank entry NP_001119917.1. The depositing laboratory believes these are allelic differences common with outbred strains and this is the exact plasmid they used in the associated publication.
How to cite: Hox D4a was a gift from Robert Ho (Addgene plasmid # 36469 ; http://n2t.net/addgene:36469 ; RRID:Addgene_36469)
