[The description below was written by a language model from this plasmid's Addgene catalogue record.]
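Description:
Hox D4a is a small bacterial cloning plasmid built on the pGEM-T backbone (about 3 kb without insert) that carries a zebrafish (Danio rerio) hoxd4a sequence, also known as homeobox D4a or hoxd4. It is catalogued as a bacterial expression and riboprobe synthesis vector, is propagated in standard E. coli cloning strains, and is selected with ampicillin. The copy number is listed as unknown. No feature table accompanies the record, so the insert length, its orientation and the exact portion of the gene it covers are not stated.

The insert was placed by restriction cloning, with an intact EcoRI site recorded at the 5′ end and no 3′ site specified. pGEM-T vectors generally flank the cloning site with opposing phage RNA polymerase promoters (SP6 and T7), which allows in vitro transcription of labelled sense or antisense RNA from a linearised template. The record is consistent with this in naming SP6 as the 5′ sequencing primer, although it does not say which promoter yields the antisense strand. Repository sequencing found four amino-acid differences relative to the reference protein: Q100H, A101T, G125C and R189W. The depositing laboratory regards these as allelic variation typical of outbred zebrafish strains and notes that this is the exact plasmid used in the associated work. That study examined the genomic organisation of zebrafish hox genes and their colinear expression patterns in the trunk, so the construct most plausibly serves as a template for hoxd4a riboprobes for in situ hybridisation in embryos.
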