>Addgene plasmid #36469 | Hox D4a | addgene partial sequence | sequence record 46675 | T7 5'-TAATACGACTCACTATAGGG-3'
GGCCGCGGGATTGGAATTCCAGACAAGCTAGGAGGGCTTTATGGAGGGAGGAAAAAAAGACAACTCGAGA
AAAATTAGTATTTCCTACCTTCAGAAATTAATGGCCATGAGTTCGTACATGGTGAACTCCAAGTATGTGG
ATCCCAAATTTCCTCCTTGCGAGGAATATTCTCAGAACAGCTATATACCTGAACAGAGCCCAGGCTACTA
CAGTCCGTCGCAGGACACTGATTTCCAGCATCCCGGAATCTATTCACGGTCAAACTACTCTGAACAGCCT
TACAGTTGTAGCACTGTCCAGGGCTCGTCGGTGCAGCCGCGGGGTCATGTGCAGGATCATACCAGCACCC
CTAGCCCTTTCCCTGCACAGACAGAGCAGTGTCCCGCGGTCCAGATTTCCGGATCGAGGACTTGTGGACA
ACAACAAAACACAAAGACCCAGAACGGGATACCAACCAAGCAGCCTGCTGTAGTTTACCCGTGGATGAAG
AAAGTGCACGTTACTACGGTGAACCCGGATTACACAGGACCTGAACCCAAACGTTCTCGGACAGCCTACA
CAAGACAGCAGGTTCTCGAACTAGAGAAGGAGTTTCATTTTAACTGGTATCTAACAAGACGGCGTCGCAT
CGAGATCGCGCACACACTCTGTCTTTCTGAAAGACAGATTAAAATCTGGTTTCAGAACAGGAGAATGAAA
TGGAAAAAGGATCACAAACTACCAAACACGAAAGGAAGATCGGCATCAGTTGGAAA
